Addgene plasmid #109924: pHH0103_ARFGEF2_Sec7
Purpose: Protein expression and purification of ARFGEF2_Sec7
Depositing lab: Sachdev Sidhu. Depositing organization: University of Toronto. Publication: Large-scale survey and database of high affinity ligands for peptide recognition modules. Teyra J, Kelil A, Jain S, Helmy M, Jajodia R, Hooda Y, Gu J, D'Cruz AA, Nicholson SE, Min J, Sudol M, Kim PM, Bader GD, Sidhu SS. Mol Syst Biol. 2020 Dec;16(12):e9310. doi: 10.15252/msb.20199310. PubMed 33438817.
Backbone
  Vector backbone: pHH0103
  Vector type: Bacterial Expression
Growth in bacteria
  Bacterial resistance: Ampicillin, 100 μg/mL
  Growth temperature: 37°C
  Growth strain: DH5alpha
  Copy number: Low Copy
Gene/Insert
  Gene/Insert name: ARFGEF2_Sec7
  Species: H. sapiens (human)
  Cloning method: Restriction Enzyme; 5′ cloning site Sfi1 (unknown if destroyed); 3′ cloning site Not1 (unknown if destroyed)
Terms and licenses: Academic/Nonprofit Terms; Industry Terms: Not Available to Industry
How to cite: pHH0103_ARFGEF2_Sec7 was a gift from Sachdev Sidhu (Addgene plasmid # 109924 ; http://n2t.net/addgene:109924 ; RRID:Addgene_109924)
