[The description below was written by a language model from this plasmid's Addgene catalogue record and pLannotate feature annotations shown in this document.]
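Description:
pHH0103_ARFGEF2_Sec7 is a bacterial expression plasmid for producing and purifying the Sec7 domain of human ARFGEF2 in E. coli. It is built on the pHH0103 backbone, with the insert cloned between SfiI and NotI sites. The 7.3 kb sequence carries a ColE1/pBR322-type origin with the bom region, and the catalogue lists it as low copy. The rop gene appears only as two fragments split by an inserted f1 phage origin. Selection is by ampicillin through the β-lactamase gene and its native promoter.

Expression is driven by the strong hybrid tac promoter followed by a lac operator, and the plasmid supplies its own lac repressor from a lacIq promoter. Transcription is therefore held off until induced with IPTG. The open reading frame begins with a 6xHis tag followed by Schistosoma japonicum glutathione S-transferase, giving a doubly tagged fusion that can be purified on either nickel or glutathione resin. Downstream of GST, the annotation tool labelled a roughly 570 bp region as a fragment of mouse Cyth3 (Grp1). This most likely reflects homology among Sec7 guanine-nucleotide exchange domains rather than a different insert, since it sits where the ARFGEF2 Sec7 sequence is expected. An fd phage terminator follows the insert.

Beyond the terminator lie fragments of M13 gene III, a tetracycline resistance remnant and a partial tet promoter. Together with the f1 origin, these suggest the backbone derives from a phagemid display vector, and they appear to be vestigial here. The associated publication is a large-scale survey of ligands for peptide recognition modules, so the purified domain probably served as a target in that kind of binding screen.
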