Features (pLannotate 1.2.2; 21 found; start..end, strand, type, name):
      1..29      +  promoter       tac promoter: strong E. coli promoter; hybrid between the trp and lac UV5 promoters
     37..53      +  protein_bind   lac operator: The lac repressor binds to the lac operator to inhibit transcription in E. coli. This inhibition can be relieved by adding lactose or isopropyl-β-D-thiogalactopyranoside (IPTG). lac repressor encoded by lacI
    138..155     +  CDS            6xHis: 6xHis affinity tag
    171..824     +  CDS            GST26_SCHJA: Experimental evidence at protein level: Swiss-Prot protein existence level 1. GST isoenzymes appear to play a central role in the parasite detoxification system. Other functions are also suspected including a role in increasing the solubility of haematin in the parasite gut. From Schistosoma japonicum (Blood fluke).
    888..1457    +  CDS            Cyth3 (fragment): CYH3_MOUSE - Also known as Grp1, Pscd3. Experimental evidence at protein level: Swiss-Prot protein existence level 1. Promotes guanine-nucleotide exchange on ARF1. Promotes the activation of ARF factors through replacement of GDP with GTP (PubMed:18042453). Plays a role in the epithelial polarization (PubMed:20080746). From Mus musculus (Mouse).
   1494..1541    +  terminator     fd terminator (sequence withheld): central terminator from bacteriophage fd (Otsuka and Kunisawa, 1982)
   1546..1758    +  CDS            M13 gene III (fragment) (sequence partly withheld): pIII; III; minor coat protein
   1773..2243    +  CDS            M13 gene III (fragment) (sequence partly withheld): pIII; III; minor coat protein
   2265..2335    +  CDS            TcR (fragment): tetracycline efflux protein; tet; confers resistance to tetracycline
   2577..2957    -  CDS            YPB1_ECOLX: Protein predicted: Swiss-Prot protein existence level 4. From Escherichia coli.
   2974..3125    +  CDS            rop (fragment): Rop protein, which maintains plasmids at low copy number; rop
   3161..3589    -  rep_origin     f1 ori (sequence partly withheld): f1 bacteriophage origin of replication; arrow indicates direction of (+) strand synthesis
   3598..3637    +  CDS            rop (fragment): Rop protein, which maintains plasmids at low copy number; rop
   3739..3879    +  misc_feature   bom: basis of mobility region from pBR322
   4065..4652    -  rep_origin     ori: high-copy-number ColE1/pMB1/pBR322/pUC origin of replication
   4823..5683    -  CDS            AmpR: β-lactamase; bla; confers resistance to ampicillin, carbenicillin, and related antibiotics
   5684..5788    -  promoter       AmpR promoter: bla
   5897..5974    +  promoter       lacIq promoter: lacI (mutant); In the lacIq allele, a single base change in the promoter boosts expression of the lacI gene about 10-fold.
   5975..7057    +  CDS            lacI: lac repressor; lacI; The lac repressor binds to the lac operator to inhibit transcription in E. coli. This inhibition can be relieved by adding lactose or isopropyl-β-D-thiogalactopyranoside (IPTG).
   7070..7091    +  protein_bind   CAP binding site: CAP binding activates transcription in the presence of cAMP. E. coli catabolite activator protein
   7110..7127    +  promoter       tet promoter (fragment): E. coli promoter for tetracycline efflux protein gene
>Addgene plasmid #109924 | pHH0103_ARFGEF2_Sec7 | addgene full sequence | sequence record 215105 | Addgene NGS Result
TTGACAATTAATCATCGGCTCGTATAATGTGTGGAATTGTGAGCGGATAACAATTTCACACAGGAAACAG
CCAGTCCGTTTAGGTGTTTTCACGAGCACTTCACCAACAAGGACCATAGATTATGAAAATCGAAGAACAC
CATCACCATCACCATTCCAGCGGTAAGCTTATGTCCCCTATACTAGGTTATTGGAAAATTAAGGGCCTTG
TGCAACCCACTCGACTTCTTTTGGAATATCTTGAAGAAAAATATGAAGAGCATTTGTATGAGCGCGATGA
AGGTGATAAATGGCGAAACAAAAAGTTTGAATTGGGTTTGGAGTTTCCCAATCTTCCTTATTATATTGAT
GGTGATGTTAAATTAACACAGTCTATGGCCATCATACGTTATATAGCTGACAAGCACAACATGTTGGGTG
GTTGTCCAAAAGAGCGTGCAGAGATTTCAATGCTTGAAGGAGCGGTTTTGGATATTAGATACGGTGTTTC
GAGAATTGCATATAGTAAAGACTTTGAAACTCTCAAAGTTGATTTTCTTAGCAAGCTACCTGAAATGCTG
AAAATGTTCGAAGATCGTTTATGTCATAAAACATATTTAAATGGTGATCATGTAACCCATCCTGACTTCA
TGTTGTATGACGCTCTTGATGTTGTTTTATACATGGACCCAATGTGCCTGGATGCGTTCCCAAAATTAGT
TTGTTTTAAAAAACGTATTGAAGCTATCCCACAAATTGATAAGTACTTGAAATCCAGCAAGTATATAGCA
TGGCCTTTGCAGGGCTGGCAAGCCACGTTTGGTGGTGGCGACCATCCTCCAAAATCGGATCTGGAAGTTC
TGTTCCAGGGGCCCCTGTCCAGCGGTCTGGTTCCGCGTGGTTCCGGTACCGCGGCCCAGCCGGCCGTTAT
TAAACAGCAGAAAGAAATTATTGAACATGGCATTGAACTGTTTAACAAAAAGCCGAAACGCGGTATTCAG
TTTCTGCAAGAACAGGGTATGCTGGGCACCAGCGTTGAAGATATTGCACAGTTCCTGCATCAAGAAGAAC
GTCTGGATAGCACCCAGGTTGGTGATTTTCTGGGTGATAGCGCACGTTTCAATAAAGAAGTTATGTACGC
ATACGTGGATCAGCTGGATTTTTGCGAAAAAGAATTTGTTAGCGCACTGCGTACCTTTCTGGAAGGTTTT
CGTCTGCCTGGTGAAGCACAGAAAATTGATCGTCTGATGGAAAAATTTGCCGCACGCTATATTGAATGTA
ATCAGGGCCAGACCCTGTTTGCAAGCGCAGATACCGCATATGTTCTGGCATATAGCATTATTATGCTGAC
CACCGATCTGCATAGTCCGCAGGTTAAAAACAAAATGACCAAAGAACAGTATATCAAAATGAATCGTGGC
ATTAATGATAGCAAAGATCTGCCGGAAGAATATCTGAGCAGCATCTATGAAGAAATCGAGGGCAAAAAAA
TCGCCATGGCGGCCGCATA
[142 nt withheld, positions 1490-1631]
C
[98 nt withheld, positions 1633-1730]
AGTTTGTACTGGTGACGAAACTCAGTGTCTAGCTAGAGTGGC
[149 nt withheld, positions 1773-1921]
T
[41 nt withheld, positions 1923-1963]
T
[62 nt withheld, positions 1965-2026]
A
[35 nt withheld, positions 2028-2062]
CCTCCCTCAATCGGTTGAATGTCGCCCTTTTGTCTTTGGCGCTGGTAAACCATATGAA
[86 nt withheld, positions 2121-2206]
T
[54 nt withheld, positions 2208-2261]
CTAGCGCCGCCCTATACCTTGTCTGCCTCCCCGCGTTGCGTCGCGGTGCATGGAGCCGGGCCACCTCGAC
CTGAATGGAAGCCGGCGGCACCTCGCTAACGGATTCACCACTCCAAGAATTGGAGCCAATCAATTCTTGC
GGAGAACTGTGAATGCGCAAACCAACCCTTGGCAGAACATATCCATCGCGTCCGCCATCTCCAGCAGCCG
CACGCGGCGCATCTCGGGCAGCGTTGGGTCCTGGCCACGGGTGCGCATGATCGTGCTCCTGTCGTTGAGG
ACCCGGCTAGGCTGGCGGGGTTGCCTTACTGGTTAGCAGAATGAATCACCGATACGCGAGCGAACGTGAA
GCGACTGCTGCTGCAAAACGTCTGCGACCTGAGCAACAACATGAATGGTCTTCGGTTTCCGTGTTTCGTA
AAGTCTGGAAACGCGGAAGTCAGCGCCCTGCACCATTATGTTCCGGATCTGCATCGCAGGATGCTGCTGG
CTACCCTGTGGAACACCTACATCTGTATTAACGAAGCGCTGGCATTGACCCTGAGTGATTTTTCTCTGGT
CCCGCCGCATCCATACCGCCAGTTGTTTACCCTCACAACGTTCCAGTAACCGGGCATGTTCATCATCAGT
AACCCGTATCGTGAGCATCCTCTCTCGTTTCATCGGTATCATTACCCCCATGAACAGAAATCCCCCTTAC
ACGGAGGCATCAGTGACCAAACAGGAAAAAACCGCCCTTAACATGGCCCGCTTTATCAGAAGCCAGACAT
TAACGCTTCTGGAGAAACTCAACGAGCTGGACGCGGATGAACAGGCAGACATCTGTGAATCGCTTCACGA
CCACGCTGATGAGCTTTACCGCAGGATCCGCGAAATTGTAAGCGTTAATATTTTGTTAAAATTCGCGTTA
AATTTTTGTTAAATCAGCTCATTTTTTAACCAATAGGCCGAAATCGGCAAAATCCCTTATAAATCAAAAG
AATAGACCGAGATAGGGT
[37 nt withheld, positions 3260-3296]
AAAGAACGTGGACTCCAACGTCAAAGG
[49 nt withheld, positions 3324-3372]
T
[91 nt withheld, positions 3374-3464]
G
[124 nt withheld, positions 3466-3589]
CGCGGATCCTGCCTCGCGCGTTTCGGTGATGACGGTGAAAACCTCTGACACATGCAGCTCCCGGAGACGG
TCACAGCTTGTCTGTAAGCGGATGCCGGGAGCAGACAAGCCCGTCAGGGCGCGTCAGCGGGTGTTGGCGG
GTGTCGGGGCGCAGCCATGACCCAGTCACGTAGCGATAGCGGAGTGTATACTGGCTTAACTATGCGGCAT
CAGAGCAGATTGTACTGAGAGTGCACCATATGCGGTGTGAAATACCGCACAGATGCGTAAGGAGAAAATA
CCGCATCAGGCGCTCTTCCGCTTCCTCGCTCACTGACTCGCTGCGCTCGGTCGTTCGGCTGCGGCGAGCG
GTATCAGCTCACTCAAAGGCGGTAATACGGTTATCCACAGAATCAGGGGATAACGCAGGAAAGAACATGT
GAGCAAAAGGCCAGCAAAAGGCCAGGAACCGTAAAAAGGCCGCGTTGCTGGCGTTTTTCCATAGGCTCCG
CCCCCCTGACGAGCATCACAAAAATCGACGCTCAAGTCAGAGGTGGCGAAACCCGACAGGACTATAAAGA
TACCAGGGTTTCCCCCTGGAAGCTCCCTCGTGCGCTCTCCTGTTCCGACCCTGCCGCTTACCGGATACCT
GTCCGCCTTTCTCCCTTCGGGAAGCGTGGCGCTTTCTCATAGCTCACGCTGTAGGTATCTCAGTTCGGTG
TAGGTCGTTCGCTCCAAGCTGGGCTGTGTGCACGAACCCCCCGTTCAGCCCGACCGCTGCGCCTTATCCG
GTAACTATCGTCTTGAGTCCAACCCGGTAAGACACGACTTATCGCCACTGGCAGCAGCCACTGGTAACAG
GATTAGCAGAGCGAGGTATGTAGGCGGTGCTACAGAGTTCTTGAAGTGGTGGCCTAACTACGGCTACACT
AGAAGGACAGTATTTGGTATCTGCGCTCTGCTGAAGCCAGTTACCTTCGGAAAAAGAGTTGGTAGCTCTT
GATCCGGCAAACAAACCACCGCTGGTAGCGGTGGTTTTTTTGTTTGCAAGCAGCAGATTACGCGCAGAAA
AAAAGGATCTCAAGAAGATCCTTTGATCTTTTCTACGGGGTCTGACGCTCAGTGGAACGAAAACTCACGT
TAAGGGATTTTGGTCATGAGATTATCAAAAAGGATCTTCACCTAGATCCTTTTAAATTAAAAATGAAGTT
TTAAATCAATCTAAAGTATATATGAGTAAACTTGGTCTGACAGTTACCAATGCTTAATCAGTGAGGCACC
TATCTCAGCGATCTGTCTATTTCGTTCATCCATAGTTGCCTGACTCCCCGTCGTGTAGATAACTACGATA
CGGGAGGGCTTACCATCTGGCCCCAGTGCTGCAATGATACCGCGAGACCCACGCTCACCGGCTCCAGATT
TATCAGCAATAAACCAGCCAGCCGGAAGGGCCGAGCGCAGAAGTGGTCCTGCAACTTTATCCGCCTCCAT
CCAGTCTATTAATTGTTGCCGGGAAGCTAGAGTAAGTAGTTCGCCAGTTAATAGTTTGCGCAACGTTGTT
GCCATTGCTGCAGGCATCGTGGTGTCACGCTCGTCGTTTGGTATGGCTTCATTCAGCTCCGGTTCCCAAC
GATCAAGGCGAGTTACATGATCCCCCATGTTGTGCAAAAAAGCGGTTAGCTCCTTCGGTCCTCCGATCGT
TGTCAGAAGTAAGTTGGCCGCAGTGTTATCACTCATGGTTATGGCAGCACTGCATAATTCTCTTACTGTC
ATGCCATCCGTAAGATGCTTTTCTGTGACTGGTGAGTACTCAACCAAGTCATTCTGAGAATAGTGTATGC
GGCGACCGAGTTGCTCTTGCCCGGCGTCAACACGGGATAATACCGCGCCACATAGCAGAACTTTAAAAGT
GCTCATCATTGGAAAACGTTCTTCGGGGCGAAAACTCTCAAGGATCTTACCGCTGTTGAGATCCAGTTCG
ATGTAACCCACTCGTGCACCCAACTGATCTTCAGCATCTTTTACTTTCACCAGCGTTTCTGGGTGAGCAA
AAACAGGAAGGCAAAATGCCGCAAAAAAGGGAATAAGGGCGACACGGAAATGTTGAATACTCATACTCTT
CCTTTTTCAATATTATTGAAGCATTTATCAGGGTTATTGTCTCATGAGCGGATACATATTTGAATGTATT
TAGAAAAATAAACAAATAGGGGTTCCGCGCACATTTCCCCGAAAAGTGCCACCTGACGTCTAAGAAACCA
TTATTATCATGACATTAACCTATAAAAATAGGCGTATCACGAGGCCCTTTCGTCTTCAAGAATTCCCGAC
ACCATCGAATGGTGCAAAACCTTTCGCGGTATGGCATGATAGCGCCCGGAAGAGAGTCAATTCAGGGTGG
TGAATGTGAAACCAGTAACGTTATACGATGTCGCAGAGTATGCCGGTGTCTCTTATCAGACCGTTTCCCG
CGTGGTGAACCAGGCCAGCCACGTTTCTGCGAAAACGCGGGAAAAAGTGGAAGCGGCGATGGCGGAGCTG
AATTACATTCCCAACCGCGTGGCACAACAACTGGCGGGCAAACAGTCGTTGCTGATTGGCGTTGCCACCT
CCAGTCTGGCCCTGCACGCGCCGTCGCAAATTGTCGCGGCGATTAAATCTCGCGCCGATCAACTGGGTGC
CAGCGTGGTGGTGTCGATGGTAGAACGAAGCGGCGTCGAAGCCTGTAAAGCGGCGGTGCACAATCTTCTC
GCGCAACGCGTCAGTGGGCTGATCATTAACTATCCGCTGGATGACCAGGATGCCATTGCTGTGGAAGCTG
CCTGCACTAATGTTCCGGCGTTATTTCTTGATGTCTCTGACCAGACACCCATCAACAGTATTATTTTCTC
CCATGAAGACGGTACGCGACTGGGCGTGGAGCATCTGGTCGCATTGGGTCACCAGCAAATCGCGCTGTTA
GCGGGCCCATTAAGTTCTGTCTCGGCGCGTCTGCGTCTGGCTGGCTGGCATAAATATCTCACTCGCAATC
AAATTCAGCCGATAGCGGAACGGGAAGGCGACTGGAGTGCCATGTCCGGTTTTCAACAAACCATGCAAAT
GCTGAATGAGGGCATCGTTCCCACTGCGATGCTGGTTGCCAACGATCAGATGGCGCTGGGCGCAATGCGC
GCCATTACCGAGTCCGGGCTGCGCGTTGGTGCGGATATCTCGGTAGTGGGATACGACGATACCGAAGACA
GCTCATGTTATATCCCGCCGTTAACCACCATCAAACAGGATTTTCGCCTGCTGGGGCAAACCAGCGTGGA
CCGCTTGCTGCAACTCTCTCAGGGCCAGGCGGTGAAGGGCAATCAGCTGTTGCCCGTCTCACTGGTGAAA
AGAAAAACCACCCTGGCGCCCAATACGCAAACCGCCTCTCCCCGCGCGTTGGCCGATTCATTAATGCAGC
TGGCACGACAGGTTTCCCGACTGGAAAGCGGGCAGTGAGCGCAACGCAATTAATGTAAGTTAGCTCACTC
ATTAGGCACAATTCTCATGTTTGACAGCTTATCATCGACTGCACGGTGCACCAATGCTTCTGGCGTCAGG
CAGCCATCGGAAGCTGTGGTATGGCTGTGCAGGTCGTAAATCACTGCATAATTCGTGTCGCTCAAGGCGC
ACTCCCGTTCTGGATAATGTTTTTTGCGCCGACATCATAACGGTTCTGGCAAATATTCTGAAATGAGCTG
